Addgene plasmid #49486: EGFP-Rab6AN126I
Purpose: expresses EGFP-Rab6AN126I (no nucleotide mutant) in mammalian cells
Depositing lab: Marci Scidmore. Publication: The Rab6 effector Bicaudal D1 associates with Chlamydia trachomatis inclusions in a biovar-specific manner. Moorhead AR, Rzomp KA, Scidmore MA. Infect Immun. 2007 Feb;75(2):781-91. Epub 2006 Nov 13. 10.1128/IAI.01447-06 PubMed 17101644.
Backbone
  Vector backbone: EGFP C1
  Backbone manufacturer: Clontech
  Backbone size w/o insert (bp): 4700
  Total vector size (bp): 5320
  Vector type: Mammalian Expression
  Selectable markers: Neomycin (select with G418)
Growth in bacteria
  Bacterial resistance: Kanamycin, 50 μg/mL
  Growth temperature: 37°C
  Growth strain: DH5alpha
  Copy number: High Copy
Gene/Insert
  Gene/Insert name: Rab6AN126I (alt name: Rab6A isoform b)
  Species: H. sapiens (human)
  Insert size (bp): 627
  Mutation: Asparagine 126 to Isoleucine
  Entrez Gene: RAB6A (a.k.a. RAB6)
  Promoter: CMV
  Tag / fusion protein: EGFP (N terminal on insert)
  Cloning method: Restriction Enzyme; 5′ cloning site BamHI/BglII (destroyed during cloning); 3′ cloning site XhoI/SalI (destroyed during cloning)
  Sequencing primers: 5′ EGFP C (CATGGTCCTGCTGGAGTTCGTG)
Resource information
  A portion of this plasmid was derived from a plasmid made by: purchased pCDNA3.1+Rab6A from Missouri S&T cDNA Resource Center (cDNA.org). Quick Change mutagenesis
Terms and licenses: Academic/Nonprofit Terms; Industry Terms: Not Available to Industry
How to cite: EGFP-Rab6AN126I was a gift from Marci Scidmore (Addgene plasmid # 49486)
