[The description below was written by a language model from this plasmid's Addgene catalogue record and pLannotate feature annotations shown in this document.]
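Description:
EGFP-Rab6AN126I is a mammalian expression plasmid built on the Clontech EGFP C1 backbone, about 5.3 kb in total, that produces human RAB6A fused at its N terminus to EGFP. The fusion is driven by the human cytomegalovirus immediate early enhancer and promoter. In the circular map the EGFP coding sequence runs across the numbering origin directly into the roughly 0.63 kb Rab6A open reading frame, which is followed by remnants of the multiple cloning site and an SV40 polyadenylation signal. The insert, recorded as Rab6A isoform b, carries an asparagine-to-isoleucine substitution at position 126, described by the depositor as a "no nucleotide" mutant. It was generated by site-directed mutagenesis of a commercially obtained Rab6A cDNA and cloned through compatible-end ligations (BamHI/BglII and XhoI/SalI) that destroyed the sites at both junctions.

The plasmid replicates in bacteria from a high-copy ColE1/pUC-type origin and also carries an f1 phage origin. A single Tn5 aminoglycoside phosphotransferase gene serves as a dual marker. A bacterial bla-type promoter drives it for kanamycin selection in E. coli, and the SV40 enhancer/early promoter drives it for G418 selection in mammalian cells, with an HSV thymidine kinase poly(A) signal terminating the cassette. The small fragments annotated as ble, bGH poly(A) and large T antigen appear to be partial backbone matches rather than functional elements.

RAB6A is a small GTPase that regulates Golgi-associated membrane traffic, including retrograde transport toward the ER. The construct allows fluorescence imaging of the mutant's localisation in live or fixed cells, typically alongside wild-type or other nucleotide-state variants. The associated publication concerns Rab6 and its effector Bicaudal D1 at Chlamydia trachomatis inclusions.
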