Features (pLannotate 1.2.2; 15 found; start..end, strand, type, name):
      9..632     +  CDS            RAB6A: RAB6A_HUMAN - Also known as RAB6. Experimental evidence at protein level: Swiss-Prot protein existence level 1. Protein transport. Regulator of membrane traffic from the Golgi apparatus towards the endoplasmic reticulum (ER). Has a low GTPase activity. Involved in COPI-independent retrograde transport from the Golgi to the ER (PubMed:25962623). From Homo sapiens (Human).
    637..662     +  misc_feature   MCS (fragment): multiple cloning site
    679..763     +  CDS            large T antigen (fragment): large T antigen from SV40 (simian virus 40)
    786..907     +  polyA_signal   SV40 poly(A) signal: SV40 polyadenylation signal
    941..1369    -  rep_origin     f1 ori (sequence partly withheld): f1 bacteriophage origin of replication; arrow indicates direction of (+) strand synthesis
   1396..1500    +  promoter       AmpR promoter: bla
   1502..1859    +  promoter       SV40 promoter: SV40 enhancer and early promoter
   1894..2688    +  CDS            NeoR/KanR: aminoglycoside phosphotransferase from Tn5; aph(3')-II (or nptII); confers resistance to neomycin, kanamycin, and G418 (Geneticin®)
   2709..2861    +  CDS            ble (fragment): BLE_KLEPN - Experimental evidence at protein level: Swiss-Prot protein existence level 1. Binding protein with a strong affinity to the bleomycin family of antibiotics. Binds to CL990; an antimitotic-antibiotic compound. From Klebsiella pneumoniae.
   2920..2967    +  polyA_signal   HSV TK poly(A) signal: herpes simplex virus thymidine kinase polyadenylation signal (Cole and Stacy, 1985)
   3058..3074    -  polyA_signal   bGH poly(A) signal (fragment): bovine growth hormone polyadenylation signal
   3296..3884    +  rep_origin     ori: high-copy-number ColE1/pMB1/pBR322/pUC origin of replication
   4059..4362    +  enhancer       CMV enhancer: human cytomegalovirus immediate early enhancer
   4363..4566    +  promoter       CMV promoter: human cytomegalovirus (CMV) immediate early promoter
   4611..5327    +  CDS            EGFP: EGFP is a basic (constitutively fluorescent) green fluorescent protein published in 1996, derived from Aequorea victoria. It is reported to be a rapidly-maturing weak dimer with moderate acid sensitivity.
>Addgene plasmid #49486 | EGFP-Rab6AN126I | depositor full sequence | sequence record 73795 | EGFP-Rab6AN126I sequence 5337 bps
GATCCACCATGTCCACGGGCGGAGACTTCGGGAATCCGCTGAGGAAATTCAAGCTGGTGTTCCTGGGGGA
GCAAAGCGTTGGAAAGACATCTTTGATCACCAGATTCATGTATGACAGTTTTGACAACACCTATCAGGCA
ACAATTGGCATTGACTTTTTATCAAAAACTATGTACTTGGAGGATCGAACAGTACGATTGCAATTATGGG
ACACAGCAGGTCAAGAGCGGTTCAGGAGCTTGATTCCTAGCTACATTCGTGACTCCACTGTGGCAGTTGT
TGTTTATGATATCACAAATGTTAACTCATTCCAGCAAACTACAAAGTGGATTGATGATGTCAGAACAGAA
AGAGGAAGTGATGTTATCATCATGCTAGTAGGAATTAAAACAGATCTTGCTGACAAGAGGCAAGTGTCAA
TTGAGGAGGGAGAGAGGAAAGCCAAAGAGCTGAATGTTATGTTTATTGAAACTAGTGCAAAAGCTGGATA
CAATGTAAAGCAGCTCTTTCGACGTGTAGCAGCAGCTTTGCCGGGAATGGAAAGCACACAGGACAGAAGC
AGAGAAGATATGATTGACATAAAACTGGAAAAGCCTCAGGAGCAACCAGTCAGTGAAGGAGGCTGTTCCT
GCTAACTCGACGGTACCGCGGGCCCGGGATCCACCGGATCTAGATAACTGATCATAATCAGCCATACCAC
ATTTGTAGAGGTTTTACTTGCTTTAAAAAACCTCCCACACCTCCCCCTGAACCTGAAACATAAAATGAAT
GCAATTGTTGTTGTTAACTTGTTTATTGCAGCTTATAATGGTTACAAATAAAGCAATAGCATCACAAATT
TCACAAATAAAGCATTTTTTTCACTGCATTCTAGTTGTGGTTTGTCCAAACTCATCAATGTATCTTAACG
CGTAAATTGTAAGCGTTAATATTTTGTTAAAATTCGCGTTAAATTTTTGTTAAATCAGCTCATTTTTTAA
CCAATAGGCCGAAATCGGCAAAATCCCTTATAAATCAAAAGAATAGACCGAGATAGGGT
[37 nt withheld, positions 1040-1076]
AAAGAACGTGGACTCCAACGTCAAAGG
[49 nt withheld, positions 1104-1152]
T
[91 nt withheld, positions 1154-1244]
G
[124 nt withheld, positions 1246-1369]
CAGGTGGCACTTTTCGGGGAAATGTGCGCGGAACCCCTATTTGTTTATTTTTCTAAATACATTCAAATAT
GTATCCGCTCATGAGACAATAACCCTGATAAATGCTTCAATAATATTGAAAAAGGAAGAGTCCTGAGGCG
GAAAGAACCAGCTGTGGAATGTGTGTCAGTTAGGGTGTGGAAAGTCCCCAGGCTCCCCAGCAGGCAGAAG
TATGCAAAGCATGCATCTCAATTAGTCAGCAACCAGGTGTGGAAAGTCCCCAGGCTCCCCAGCAGGCAGA
AGTATGCAAAGCATGCATCTCAATTAGTCAGCAACCATAGTCCCGCCCCTAACTCCGCCCATCCCGCCCC
TAACTCCGCCCAGTTCCGCCCATTCTCCGCCCCATGGCTGACTAATTTTTTTTATTTATGCAGAGGCCGA
GGCCGCCTCGGCCTCTGAGCTATTCCAGAAGTAGTGAGGAGGCTTTTTTGGAGGCCTAGGCTTTTGCAAA
GATCGATCAAGAGACAGGATGAGGATCGTTTCGCATGATTGAACAAGATGGATTGCACGCAGGTTCTCCG
GCCGCTTGGGTGGAGAGGCTATTCGGCTATGACTGGGCACAACAGACAATCGGCTGCTCTGATGCCGCCG
TGTTCCGGCTGTCAGCGCAGGGGCGCCCGGTTCTTTTTGTCAAGACCGACCTGTCCGGTGCCCTGAATGA
ACTGCAAGACGAGGCAGCGCGGCTATCGTGGCTGGCCACGACGGGCGTTCCTTGCGCAGCTGTGCTCGAC
GTTGTCACTGAAGCGGGAAGGGACTGGCTGCTATTGGGCGAAGTGCCGGGGCAGGATCTCCTGTCATCTC
ACCTTGCTCCTGCCGAGAAAGTATCCATCATGGCTGATGCAATGCGGCGGCTGCATACGCTTGATCCGGC
TACCTGCCCATTCGACCACCAAGCGAAACATCGCATCGAGCGAGCACGTACTCGGATGGAAGCCGGTCTT
GTCGATCAGGATGATCTGGACGAAGAGCATCAGGGGCTCGCGCCAGCCGAACTGTTCGCCAGGCTCAAGG
CGAGCATGCCCGACGGCGAGGATCTCGTCGTGACCCATGGCGATGCCTGCTTGCCGAATATCATGGTGGA
AAATGGCCGCTTTTCTGGATTCATCGACTGTGGCCGGCTGGGTGTGGCGGACCGCTATCAGGACATAGCG
TTGGCTACCCGTGATATTGCTGAAGAGCTTGGCGGCGAATGGGCTGACCGCTTCCTCGTGCTTTACGGTA
TCGCCGCTCCCGATTCGCAGCGCATCGCCTTCTATCGCCTTCTTGACGAGTTCTTCTGAGCGGGACTCTG
GGGTTCGAAATGACCGACCAAGCGACGCCCAACCTGCCATCACGAGATTTCGATTCCACCGCCGCCTTCT
ATGAAAGGTTGGGCTTCGGAATCGTTTTCCGGGACGCCGGCTGGATGATCCTCCAGCGCGGGGATCTCAT
GCTGGAGTTCTTCGCCCACCCTAGGGGGAGGCTAACTGAAACACGGAAGGAGACAATACCGGAAGGAACC
CGCGCTATGACGGCAATAAAAAGACAGAATAAAACGCACGGTGTTGGGTCGTTTGTTCATAAACGCGGGG
TTCGGTCCCAGGGCTGGCACTCTGTCGATACCCCACCGAGACCCCATTGGGGCCAATACGCCCGCGTTTC
TTCCTTTTCCCCACCCCACCCCCCAAGTTCGGGTGAAGGCCCAGGGCTCGCAGCCAACGTCGGGGCGGCA
GGCCCTGCCATAGCCTCAGGTTACTCATATATACTTTAGATTGATTTAAAACTTCATTTTTAATTTAAAA
GGATCTAGGTGAAGATCCTTTTTGATAATCTCATGACCAAAATCCCTTAACGTGAGTTTTCGTTCCACTG
AGCGTCAGACCCCGTAGAAAAGATCAAAGGATCTTCTTGAGATCCTTTTTTTCTGCGCGTAATCTGCTGC
TTGCAAACAAAAAAACCACCGCTACCAGCGGTGGTTTGTTTGCCGGATCAAGAGCTACCAACTCTTTTTC
CGAAGGTAACTGGCTTCAGCAGAGCGCAGATACCAAATACTGTCCTTCTAGTGTAGCCGTAGTTAGGCCA
CCACTTCAAGAACTCTGTAGCACCGCCTACATACCTCGCTCTGCTAATCCTGTTACCAGTGGCTGCTGCC
AGTGGCGATAAGTCGTGTCTTACCGGGTTGGACTCAAGACGATAGTTACCGGATAAGGCGCAGCGGTCGG
GCTGAACGGGGGGTTCGTGCACACAGCCCAGCTTGGAGCGAACGACCTACACCGAACTGAGATACCTACA
GCGTGAGCTATGAGAAAGCGCCACGCTTCCCGAAGGGAGAAAGGCGGACAGGTATCCGGTAAGCGGCAGG
GTCGGAACAGGAGAGCGCACGAGGGAGCTTCCAGGGGGAAACGCCTGGTATCTTTATAGTCCTGTCGGGT
TTCGCCACCTCTGACTTGAGCGTCGATTTTTGTGATGCTCGTCAGGGGGGCGGAGCCTATGGAAAAACGC
CAGCAACGCGGCCTTTTTACGGTTCCTGGCCTTTTGCTGGCCTTTTGCTCACATGTTCTTTCCTGCGTTA
TCCCCTGATTCTGTGGATAACCGTATTACCGCCATGCATTAGTTATTAATAGTAATCAATTACGGGGTCA
TTAGTTCATAGCCCATATATGGAGTTCCGCGTTACATAACTTACGGTAAATGGCCCGCCTGGCTGACCGC
CCAACGACCCCCGCCCATTGACGTCAATAATGACGTATGTTCCCATAGTAACGCCAATAGGGACTTTCCA
TTGACGTCAATGGGTGGAGTATTTACGGTAAACTGCCCACTTGGCAGTACATCAAGTGTATCATATGCCA
AGTACGCCCCCTATTGACGTCAATGACGGTAAATGGCCCGCCTGGCATTATGCCCAGTACATGACCTTAT
GGGACTTTCCTACTTGGCAGTACATCTACGTATTAGTCATCGCTATTACCATGGTGATGCGGTTTTGGCA
GTACATCAATGGGCGTGGATAGCGGTTTGACTCACGGGGATTTCCAAGTCTCCACCCCATTGACGTCAAT
GGGAGTTTGTTTTGGCACCAAAATCAACGGGACTTTCCAAAATGTCGTAACAACTCCGCCCCATTGACGC
AAATGGGCGGTAGGCGTGTACGGTGGGAGGTCTATATAAGCAGAGCTGGTTTAGTGAACCGTCAGATCCG
CTAGCGCTACCGGTCGCCACCATGGTGAGCAAGGGCGAGGAGCTGTTCACCGGGGTGGTGCCCATCCTGG
TCGAGCTGGACGGCGACGTAAACGGCCACAAGTTCAGCGTGTCCGGCGAGGGCGAGGGCGATGCCACCTA
CGGCAAGCTGACCCTGAAGTTCATCTGCACCACCGGCAAGCTGCCCGTGCCCTGGCCCACCCTCGTGACC
ACCCTGACCTACGGCGTGCAGTGCTTCAGCCGCTACCCCGACCACATGAAGCAGCACGACTTCTTCAAGT
CCGCCATGCCCGAAGGCTACGTCCAGGAGCGCACCATCTTCTTCAAGGACGACGGCAACTACAAGACCCG
CGCCGAGGTGAAGTTCGAGGGCGACACCCTGGTGAACCGCATCGAGCTGAAGGGCATCGACTTCAAGGAG
GACGGCAACATCCTGGGGCACAAGCTGGAGTACAACTACAACAGCCACAACGTCTATATCATGGCCGACA
AGCAGAAGAACGGCATCAAGGTGAACTTCAAGATCCGCCACAACATCGAGGACGGCAGCGTGCAGCTCGC
CGACCACTACCAGCAGAACACCCCCATCGGCGACGGCCCCGTGCTGCTGCCCGACAACCACTACCTGAGC
ACCCAGTCCGCCCTGAGCAAAGACCCCAACGAGAAGCGCGATCACATGGTCCTGCTGGAGTTCGTGACCG
CCGCCGGGATCACTCTCGGCATGGACGAGCTGTACAAGTCCGGACTCA
