>Addgene plasmid #49486 | EGFP-Rab6AN126I | addgene partial sequence | sequence record 76015 | EGFP-C 5'-CATGGTCCTGCTGGAGTTCGTG-3'
CTCTCGGCATGGACGAGCTGTACAAGTCCGGACTCAGATCCACCATGTCCACGGGCGGAGACTTCGGGAA
TCCGCTGAGGAAATTCAAGCTGGTGTTCCTGGGGGAGCAAAGCGTTGGAAAGACATCTTTGATCACCAGA
TTCATGTATGACAGTTTTGACAACACCTATCAGGCAACAATTGGCATTGACTTTTTATCAAAAACTATGT
ACTTGGAGGATCGAACAGTACGATTGCAATTATGGGACACAGCAGGTCAAGAGCGGTTCAGGAGCTTGAT
TCCTAGCTACATTCGTGACTCCACTGTGGCAGTTGTTGTTTATGATATCACAAATGTTAACTCATTCCAG
CAAACTACAAAGTGGATTGATGATGTCAGAACAGAAAGAGGAAGTGATGTTATCATCATGCTAGTAGGAA
TTAAAACAGATCTTGCTGACAAGAGGCAAGTGTCAATTGAGGAGGGAGAGAGGAAAGCCAAAGAGCTGAA
TGTTATGTTTATTGAAACTAGTGCAAAAGCTGGATACAATGTAAAGCAGCTCTTTCGACGTGTAGCAGCA
GCTTTGCCGGGAATGGAAAGCACACAGGACAGAAGCAGAGAAGATATGATTGACATAAAACTGGAAAAGC
CTCAGGAGCAACCAGTCAGTGAAGGAGGCTGTTCCTGCTAACTCGACGGTACCGCGGGCCCGGGATCCAC
CGGATCTAGATAACTGATCATAATCAGCCATACCACATTTGTAGAGGTTTTACTTGCTTTAAAAAACCTC
CCACACCTCCCCCTGAACCTGAAACATAAAATGAATGCAATTGTTGTTGTTAACTTGTTTATTGCAGCTT
ATAATGGTTACAAATAAAGCAATAGCATCACAAATTTCACAAATAAAGCATTTTTTTCACTGCATTCTAG
TTGTGGTTTGTCCAAACTCATCAATGTATCTTAACGCGTAAATTGTAAGCGTTAATATTTTGTTAAAATT
CGCGTTAAATTTTTGTTAAATCAGCTCATTTTTTAACCAATAGGCCGAAATCGGCAAAATCCCTTATAAA
TCAAAAGAATAGACCGAGATAGGGT
[37 nt withheld, positions 1076-1112]
AAAGAACGTGGACTCCAACG
